>Addgene plasmid #208147 | AiP12498 - pAAV-AiE0395m-minBglobin-SYFP2-WPRE3-BGHpA (Alias: CN2498) | addgene full sequence | sequence record 410970 | Addgene NGS Result
CCTGCAGGCAGCTGCGCGCTCGCTCGCTCACTGAGGCCGCCCGGGCGTCGGGCGACCTTTGGTCGCCCGG
CCTCAGTGAGCGAGCGAGCGCGCAGAGAGGGAGTGGCCAACTCCATCACTAGGGGTTCCTGCGGCCGCAC
GCGTCTGGCCTTAGGTCTCTGGGGCCCCAGCAGCCCCATGTCTGCCTCCTTAAATCGGCCTTGAGGTTAA
GTGTGTCTCTGTCTGTCTGTCTGTCTCTCTGTCTCTCTCCAGCTCTGCTGAGGAAGTACTAGGCTCTCCT
CAGGGCCTCGCCGCCCACAGTAACAGGTCACTCAGAGCCCACAGTAACAGGTCACTCAGAGCCCACAGTA
ACAGGTCACTCAGAGTGGCACTGCTTTGCTCTTGCTGTTTGTAAGAGAAAAACACGCTAAGCTTCGGAGC
CTGGCACCACCAGGTTTGGCCACTCTTGATTATTTCCCTTGTTCCCACCCCTCTTCTCTTGCCCTCAAGT
CCTGAACCCCCTTCTTATCACCCTCCCCCAGCCCAGCTGCTGCATGTGCCAACCCCTACCCAGCAGAAAA
GGAAGGTCTTGGAAGGGGATCAATGGAGGTTCTGTGTGGGCTTGCAGCTGAAATGGCCCTGCACACAGCC
ACAGATGGGCCTCTGCTCCCCCTCCACATTTCTGCATCAACAAAGCGTGACCTTGTTTAGATGACAGTCG
CCCCATGTCTCCCCCATGACAATGTTTGCCTTGCTTTTGCCTCCTAGTGGGCTGCCTCAGGACATCTCTG
TTGCCTGAGACTGGAAAAGGGTGATGGGATGGGAAGCAGAGCTCGGGCTGGGCATAAAAGTCAGGGCAGA
GCCATCTATTGCTTACATTTGCTTCTGGGATCCAGATCTTTCGAAGCTAGCGCTACCGGTCGCCACCATG
GTGAGCAAGGGCGAGGAGCTGTTCACCGGGGTGGTGCCCATCCTGGTCGAGCTGGACGGCGACGTAAACG
GCCACAAGTTCAGCGTGTCCGGCGAGGGCGAGGGCGATGCCACCTACGGCAAGCTGACCCTGAAGCTGAT
CTGCACCACCGGCAAGCTGCCCGTGCCCTGGCCCACCCTCGTGACCACCCTGGGCTACGGCGTGCAGTGC
TTCGCCCGCTACCCCGACCACATGAAGCAGCACGACTTCTTCAAGTCCGCCATGCCCGAAGGCTACGTCC
AGGAGCGCACCATCTTCTTCAAGGACGACGGCAACTACAAGACCCGCGCCGAGGTGAAGTTCGAGGGCGA
CACCCTGGTGAACCGCATCGAGCTGAAGGGCATCGACTTCAAGGAGGACGGCAACATCCTGGGGCACAAG
CTGGAGTACAACTACAACAGCCACAACGTCTATATCACCGCCGACAAGCAGAAGAACGGCATCAAGGCCA
ACTTCAAGATCCGCCACAACATCGAGGACGGCGGCGTGCAGCTCGCCGACCACTACCAGCAGAACACCCC
CATCGGCGACGGCCCCGTGCTGCTGCCCGACAACCACTACCTGAGCTACCAGTCCAAGCTGAGCAAAGAC
CCCAACGAGAAGCGCGATCACATGGTCCTGCTGGAGTTCGTGACCGCCGCCGGGATCACTCTCGGCATGG
ACGAGCTGTACAAGTAAGTCGACGGCGCGCCGCGGCCGCGAATTCGATATCATAATCAACCTCTGGATTA
CAAAATTTGTGAAAGATTGACTGGTATTCTTAACTATGTTGCTCCTTTTACGCTATGTGGATACGCTGCT
TTAATGCCTTTGTATCATGCTATTGCTTCCCGTATGGCTTTCATTTTCTCCTCCTTGTATAAATCCTGGT
TAGTTCTTGCCACGGCGGAACTCATCGCCGCCTGCCTTGCCCGCTGCTGGACAGGGGCTCGGCTGTTGGG
CACTGACAATTCCGTGGCTCGAGAGATCTTCGACTGTGCCTTCTAGTTGCCAGCCATCTGTTGTTTGCCC
CTCCCCCGTGCCTTCCTTGACCCTGGAAGGTGCCACTCCCACTGTCCTTTCCTAATAAAATGAGGAAATT
GCATCGCATTGTCTGAGTAGGTGTCATTCTATTCTGGGGGGTGGGGTGGGGCAGGACAGCAAGGGGGAGG
ATTGGGAAGACAATAGCAGGCATGAGATCTCACGTGCGGACCGAGCGGCCGCAGGAACCCCTAGTGATGG
AGTTGGCCACTCCCTCTCTGCGCGCTCGCTCGCTCACTGAGGCCGGGCGACCAAAGGTCGCCCGACGCCC
GGGCTTTGCCCGGGCGGCCTCAGTGAGCGAGCGAGCGCGCAGCTGCCTGCAGGGGCGCCTGATGCGGTAT
TTTCTCCTTACGCATCTGTGCGGTATTTCACACCGCATA
[95 nt withheld, positions 2350-2444]
T
[46 nt withheld, positions 2446-2491]
C
[141 nt withheld, positions 2493-2633]
CCTTTGACGTTGGAGTCCACGTTCTTT
[37 nt withheld, positions 2661-2697]
ACTCTATCTCGGGCTATTCTTTTGATTTATAAGGGATTTTGCCGATTTCGGTCTATTGGTTAAAAAATGA
GCTGATTTAACAAAAATTTAACGCGAATTTTAACAAAATATTAACGTTTACAATTTTATGGTGCACTCTC
AGTACAATCTGCTCTGATGCCGCATAGTTAAGCCAGCCCCGACACCCGCCAACACCCGCTGACGCGCCCT
GACGGGCTTGTCTGCTCCCGGCATCCGCTTACAGACAAGCTGTGACCGTCTCCGGGAGCTGCATGTGTCA
GAGGTTTTCACCGTCATCACCGAAACGCGCGAGACGAAAGGGCCTCGTGATACGCCTATTTTTATAGGTT
AATGTCATGATAATAATGGTTTCTTAGACGTCAGGTGGCACTTTTCGGGGAAATGTGCGCGGAACCCCTA
TTTGTTTATTTTTCTAAATACATTCAAATATGTATCCGCTCATGAGACAATAACCCTGATAAATGCTTCA
ATAATATTGAAAAAGGAAGAGTATGAGTATTCAACATTTCCGTGTCGCCCTTATTCCCTTTTTTGCGGCA
TTTTGCCTTCCTGTTTTTGCTCACCCAGAAACGCTGGTGAAAGTAAAAGATGCTGAAGATCAGTTGGGTG
CACGAGTGGGTTACATCGAACTGGATCTCAACAGCGGTAAGATCCTTGAGAGTTTTCGCCCCGAAGAACG
TTTTCCAATGATGAGCACTTTTAAAGTTCTGCTATGTGGCGCGGTATTATCCCGTATTGACGCCGGGCAA
GAGCAACTCGGTCGCCGCATACACTATTCTCAGAATGACTTGGTTGAGTACTCACCAGTCACAGAAAAGC
ATCTTACGGATGGCATGACAGTAAGAGAATTATGCAGTGCTGCCATAACCATGAGTGATAACACTGCGGC
CAACTTACTTCTGACAACGATCGGAGGACCGAAGGAGCTAACCGCTTTTTTGCACAACATGGGGGATCAT
GTAACTCGCCTTGATCGTTGGGAACCGGAGCTGAATGAAGCCATACCAAACGACGAGCGTGACACCACGA
TGCCTGTAGCAATGGCAACAACGTTGCGCAAACTATTAACTGGCGAACTACTTACTCTAGCTTCCCGGCA
ACAATTAATAGACTGGATGGAGGCGGATAAAGTTGCAGGACCACTTCTGCGCTCGGCCCTTCCGGCTGGC
TGGTTTATTGCTGATAAATCTGGAGCCGGTGAGCGTGGGTCTCGCGGTATCATTGCAGCACTGGGGCCAG
ATGGTAAGCCCTCCCGTATCGTAGTTATCTACACGACGGGGAGTCAGGCAACTATGGATGAACGAAATAG
ACAGATCGCTGAGATAGGTGCCTCACTGATTAAGCATTGGTAACTGTCAGACCAAGTTTACTCATATATA
CTTTAGATTGATTTAAAACTTCATTTTTAATTTAAAAGGATCTAGGTGAAGATCCTTTTTGATAATCTCA
TGACCAAAATCCCTTAACGTGAGTTTTCGTTCCACTGAGCGTCAGACCCCGTAGAAAAGATCAAAGGATC
TTCTTGAGATCCTTTTTTTCTGCGCGTAATCTGCTGCTTGCAAACAAAAAAACCACCGCTACCAGCGGTG
GTTTGTTTGCCGGATCAAGAGCTACCAACTCTTTTTCCGAAGGTAACTGGCTTCAGCAGAGCGCAGATAC
CAAATACTGTTCTTCTAGTGTAGCCGTAGTTAGGCCACCACTTCAAGAACTCTGTAGCACCGCCTACATA
CCTCGCTCTGCTAATCCTGTTACCAGTGGCTGCTGCCAGTGGCGATAAGTCGTGTCTTACCGGGTTGGAC
TCAAGACGATAGTTACCGGATAAGGCGCAGCGGTCGGGCTGAACGGGGGGTTCGTGCACACAGCCCAGCT
TGGAGCGAACGACCTACACCGAACTGAGATACCTACAGCGTGAGCTATGAGAAAGCGCCACGCTTCCCGA
AGGGAGAAAGGCGGACAGGTATCCGGTAAGCGGCAGGGTCGGAACAGGAGAGCGCACGAGGGAGCTTCCA
GGGGGAAACGCCTGGTATCTTTATAGTCCTGTCGGGTTTCGCCACCTCTGACTTGAGCGTCGATTTTTGT
GATGCTCGTCAGGGGGGCGGAGCCTATGGAAAAACGCCAGCAACGCGGCCTTTTTACGGTTCCTGGCCTT
TTGCTGGCCTTTTGCTCACATGT
Features (pLannotate 1.2.2; 14 found; start..end, strand, type, name):
     12..39      +  repeat_region  AAV2 ITR (fragment): inverted terminal repeat of adeno-associated virus serotype 2 inverted
     68..95      +  repeat_region  AAV2 ITR (fragment): inverted terminal repeat of adeno-associated virus serotype 2 inverted
    908..1624    +  CDS            SYFP2: SYFP2 is a basic (constitutively fluorescent) yellow fluorescent protein published in 2006, derived from Aequorea victoria. It is reported to be a very rapidly-maturing monomer with moderate acid sensitivity.
   1664..1821    +  misc_feature   WPRE (fragment): woodchuck hepatitis virus posttranscriptional regulatory element
   1827..1907    +  misc_feature   WPRE (fragment): woodchuck hepatitis virus posttranscriptional regulatory element
   1924..2035    +  polyA_signal   bGH poly(A) signal: bovine growth hormone polyadenylation signal
   2153..2293    +  repeat_region  AAV2 ITR: inverted terminal repeat of adeno-associated virus serotype 2 inverted
   2298..2349    -  misc_feature   bom (fragment): basis of mobility region from pBR322
   2368..2823    +  rep_origin     f1 ori (sequence partly withheld): f1 bacteriophage origin of replication; arrow indicates direction of (+) strand synthesis
   2824..2873    -  misc_feature   bom (fragment): basis of mobility region from pBR322
   2975..3010    -  CDS            rop (fragment): Rop protein, which maintains plasmids at low copy number; rop
   3105..3209    +  promoter       AmpR promoter: bla
   3210..4070    +  CDS            AmpR: β-lactamase; bla; confers resistance to ampicillin, carbenicillin, and related antibiotics
   4241..4829    +  rep_origin     ori: high-copy-number ColE1/pMB1/pBR322/pUC origin of replication
