[The description below was written by a language model from this plasmid's Addgene catalogue record and pLannotate feature annotations shown in this document.]
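Description:
AiP12498 - pAAV-AiE0395m-minBglobin-SYFP2-WPRE3-BGHpA (alias CN2498) is a recombinant AAV transfer plasmid of about 4.9 kb, built to produce enhancer-driven AAV vectors that label oligodendrocytes with a yellow fluorescent protein. In bacteria it is maintained through a high-copy ColE1/pUC-type origin and selected with ampicillin via the β-lactamase gene and its own promoter. The backbone also carries an f1 phage origin and short remnants of pBR322 bom and rop sequences. It is propagated in a recombination-deficient strain, a common choice for keeping the repeat-rich ITRs intact.

The packaged genome is bounded by AAV2 inverted terminal repeats. The right ITR is annotated in full, whereas only two short fragments are detected on the left, which may reflect the difficulty of sequencing and annotating these hairpin-forming repeats rather than a real truncation. Between them, the construct name and catalogue fields place the AiE0395m enhancer upstream of a minimal beta-globin promoter. Neither element is called out in the feature table, but the unannotated stretch preceding the reporter is where they would lie. The minimal promoter has little activity by itself, so transcription depends on the enhancer, which supplies the cell-type specificity. The SYFP2 coding sequence, a fast-maturing monomeric yellow fluorescent protein derived from Aequorea victoria, follows. Next comes WPRE3, a shortened woodchuck hepatitis virus posttranscriptional element (annotated as two WPRE fragments) that boosts transcript expression while saving packaging capacity, and then the bovine growth hormone polyadenylation signal.

Expression is direct and needs no recombinase. The construct belongs to a collection of enhancer AAVs developed for genetic access to cortical cell types.
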