Addgene plasmid #208147: AiP12498 - pAAV-AiE0395m-minBglobin-SYFP2-WPRE3-BGHpA (Alias: CN2498)
Purpose: Direct-expressing SYFP2 in oligodendrocytes AAV Virus
Depositing lab: Allen Institute for Brain Science & Boaz Levi. Depositing organization: Allen Institute. Publication: A suite of enhancer AAVs and transgenic mouse lines for genetic access to cortical cell types. Ben-Simon Y, Hooper M, Narayan S, Daigle TL, Dwivedi D, Way SW, Oster A, Stafford DA, Mich JK, Taormina MJ, Martinez RA, Opitz-Araya X, Roth JR, Alexander JR, Allen S, Amster A, Arbuckle J, Ayala A, Baker PM, Bakken TE, Barcelli T, Barta S, Bendrick J, Bertagnolli D, Bielstein C, Bishwakarma P, Bowlus J, Boyer G, Brouner K, Casian B, Casper T, Chakka AB, Chakrabarty R, Chance RK, Chavan S, Clark M, Colbert K, Collman F, Daniel S, Departee M, DiValentin P, Donadio N, Dotson N, Egdorf T, Fliss T, Gabitto M, Garcia J, Gary A, Gasperini M, Gloe J, Goldy J, Gore BB, Graybuck L, Greisman N, Haeseleer F, Halterman C, Haradon Z, Hastings SD, Helback O, Ho W, Hockemeyer D, Huang C, Huff S, Hunker A, Johansen N, Jones D, Juneau Z, Kalmbach B, Kannan M, Khem S, Kussick E, Kutsal R, Larsen R, Lee C, Lee AY, Leibly M, Lenz GH, Li S, Liang E, Lusk N, Madigan Z, Malloy J, Malone J, McCue R, Melchor J, Mollenkopf T, Moosman S, Morin E, Newman D, Ng L, Ngo K, Omstead V, Otto S, Oyama A, Pena N, Pham T, Phillips E, Pom CA, Potekhina L, Ransford S, Ray PL, Rette D, Reynoldson C, Rimorin C, Rocha D, Ruiz A, Sanchez REA, Sawyer L, Sedeno-Cortes A, Sevigny JP, Shapovalova N, Shepard N, Shulga L, Sigler AR, Siverts L, Soliman S, Somasundaram S, Staats B, Stewart K, Szelenyi E, Tieu M, Trader C, Tran A, van Velthoven CTJ, Walker M, Wang Y, Weed N, Wirthlin M, Wood T, Wynalda B, Yao Z, Zhou T, Ariza J, Dee N, Reding M, Ronellenfitch K, Mufti S, Sunkin SM, Smith KA, Esposito L, Waters J, Thyagarajan B, Yao S, Lein ES, Zeng H, Levi BP, Ngai J, Ting JT, Tasic B. Cell. 2025 May 16:S0092-8674(25)00513-6. doi: 10.1016/j.cell.2025.05.002. PubMed 40403729.
Backbone
  Vector backbone: rAAV
  Backbone manufacturer: Allen Institute for Brain Science
  Vector type: AAV
Growth in bacteria
  Bacterial resistance: Ampicillin, 100 μg/mL
  Growth temperature: 37°C
  Growth strain: NEB Stable
  Copy number: High Copy
Gene/Insert
  Gene/Insert name: SYFP2
  Species: Synthetic
  Insert size (bp): 720
  Mutation: NA
  Promoter: Beta Globin minimal promoter
  Cloning method: Gibson Cloning
Terms and licenses: Academic/Nonprofit Terms; Industry Terms: Not Available to Industry
Depositor comments: Funded by the Brain Initiative. Please visit https://doi.org/10.1101/2023.09.20.558718 for bioRxiv preprint.
How to cite: AiP12498 - pAAV-AiE0395m-minBglobin-SYFP2-WPRE3-BGHpA (Alias: CN2498) was a gift from Allen Institute for Brain Science & Boaz Levi (Addgene plasmid # 208147 ; http://n2t.net/addgene:208147 ; RRID:Addgene_208147)
